Addgene plasmid #143799: TFORF1400
Purpose: Lentiviral vector for overexpressing transcription factor ORFs with unique 24-bp barcodes. Barcodes facilitate identification of transcription factors in pooled screens.
Depositing lab: Feng Zhang. Depositing organization: Broad Institute. Publication: A transcription factor atlas of directed differentiation. Joung J, Ma S, Tay T, Geiger-Schuller KR, Kirchgatterer PC, Verdine VK, Guo B, Arias-Garcia MA, Allen WE, Singh A, Kuksenko O, Abudayyeh OO, Gootenberg JS, Fu Z, Macrae RK, Buenrostro JD, Regev A, Zhang F. Cell. 2023 Jan 5;186(1):209-229.e26. doi: 10.1016/j.cell.2022.11.026. PubMed 36608654.
Backbone
  Vector backbone: pLX_TRC317
  Backbone manufacturer: Broad Institute Genetic Perturbation Platform
  Backbone size w/o insert (bp): 8264
  Vector type: Mammalian Expression, Lentiviral
  Selectable markers: Puromycin
Growth in bacteria
  Bacterial resistance: Ampicillin, 100 μg/mL
  Growth temperature: 30°C
  Growth strain: NEB Stable
  Copy number: High Copy
Gene/Insert
  Gene/Insert name: ZNF567
  Species: H. sapiens (human)
  Insert size (bp): 1952
  Entrez Gene: ZNF567
  Promoter: EF1a
  Cloning method: Unknown
  Sequencing primers: 5′ GGGTGGAGACTGAAGTTAGGCCAG; 3′ CACATAGCGTAAAAGGAGCAACATAG
Terms and licenses: Academic/Nonprofit Terms; Industry Terms: Not Available to Industry
Depositor comments: XM_017026420,NM_001322911,NM_152603,NM_001322912,XM_017026421,XM_011526584,ENST00000360729,ENST00000585696 . The transcription factor ORF portion of this plasmid was synthesized by Genewiz. Please test multiple small colonies in case of plasmid recombination. To make this collection available in a timely manner, a portion of this collection was not fully sequenced by Addgene. If an Addgene verified full plasmid sequence is not available, please contact us prior to placing an order to request the full sequence.
How to cite: TFORF1400 was a gift from Feng Zhang (Addgene plasmid # 143799 ; http://n2t.net/addgene:143799 ; RRID:Addgene_143799)
