[The description below was written by a language model from this plasmid's Addgene catalogue record and pLannotate feature annotations shown in this document.]
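Description:
TFORF1400 is a lentiviral mammalian expression plasmid built on the pLX_TRC317 backbone from the Broad Institute Genetic Perturbation Platform. It carries the human zinc-finger gene ZNF567 as one member of a barcoded transcription factor ORF collection. The sequenced record is 10,216 nt, consistent with an 8,264 bp backbone plus a 1,952 bp insert. In bacteria it is maintained through a high-copy ColE1/pUC-type origin and selected with ampicillin via the bla gene. An f1 origin and remnants of a lac/T7/T3 cloning region are also present. The depositor notes a risk of recombination, which is common for LTR-containing plasmids.

The viral portion follows a third-generation, self-inactivating design. An RSV promoter drives a truncated HIV-1 5' LTR, followed by the Ψ packaging signal with a gag fragment, the RRE for Rev-dependent nuclear export, a cPPT/CTS, and a ΔU3 3' LTR with a downstream SV40 poly(A) signal. Within the transferred region, an SV40 early promoter/origin segment precedes the puromycin N-acetyltransferase gene for selecting transduced cells. The EF-1α promoter then drives the ZNF567 ORF, with a WPRE downstream to enhance transcript expression. The automated annotation labels only about 750 bp as ZNF567, leaving the stretch up to the WPRE largely unannotated apart from a short U6 promoter fragment. This gap presumably holds the rest of the synthesized ORF and the unique 24-bp barcode, whose position the table does not mark.

The construct is intended for overexpressing ZNF567 in mammalian cells after lentiviral delivery. The barcode allows the transcription factor to be identified in pooled screens, such as those examining directed differentiation.
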