Features (pLannotate 1.2.2; 31 found; start..end, strand, type, name):
      5..231     +  promoter       RSV promoter: Rous sarcoma virus enhancer/promoter
    232..412     +  LTR            5' LTR (truncated): truncated 5' long terminal repeat (LTR) from HIV-1
    459..584     +  misc_feature   HIV-1 Ψ: packaging signal of human immunodeficiency virus type 1
    568..931     +  CDS            HIV-1 gag (fragment): gag protein from human immunodeficiency virus 1; gag
   1077..1310    +  misc_feature   RRE: The Rev response element (RRE) of HIV-1 allows for Rev-dependent mRNA export from the nucleus to the cytoplasm.
   1687..1713    +  CDS            Rev (fragment): human immunodeficiency virus 1 (HIV-1) Rev protein; rev; enhances nuclear export of unspliced and incompletely spliced viral mRNAs
   1720..1743    +  promoter       SV40 promoter (fragment): SV40 early promoter
   1744..1815    +  promoter       SV40 promoter (fragment): SV40 enhancer and early promoter
   1839..1974    +  rep_origin     SV40 ori: SV40 origin of replication
   2020..2616    +  CDS            PuroR (fragment): puromycin N-acetyltransferase; pac from Streptomyces; confers resistance to puromycin
   2665..2782    +  misc_feature   cPPT/CTS: central polypurine tract and central termination sequence of HIV-1
   2847..2913    +  CDS            small t antigen (fragment): SV40 (simian virus 40) small t antigen
   2920..4098    +  promoter       EF-1α promoter: strong constitutive promoter for human elongation factor EF-1α
   4106..4855    +  CDS            ZNF567 (fragment): ZN567_HUMAN - Experimental evidence at protein level: Swiss-Prot protein existence level 1. May be involved in transcriptional regulation. From Homo sapiens (Human).
   5978..6031    +  promoter       U6 promoter (fragment): RNA polymerase III promoter for human U6 snRNA
   6073..6661    +  misc_feature   WPRE: woodchuck hepatitis virus posttranscriptional regulatory element
   6712..6731    +  misc_feature   cPPT/CTS (fragment): central polypurine tract and central termination sequence of HIV-1
   6733..6966    +  LTR            3' LTR (ΔU3): self-inactivating 3' long terminal repeat (LTR) from HIV-1
   7044..7165    +  polyA_signal   SV40 poly(A) signal: SV40 polyadenylation signal
   7205..7340    +  rep_origin     SV40 ori: SV40 origin of replication
   7361..7379    -  promoter       T7 promoter: promoter for bacteriophage T7 RNA polymerase
   7387..7542    +  CDS            lacZα (fragment): LacZα fragment of β-galactosidase; lacZ fragment
   7547..7975    +  rep_origin     f1 ori (sequence partly withheld): f1 bacteriophage origin of replication; arrow indicates direction of (+) strand synthesis
   8028..8132    +  promoter       AmpR promoter: bla
   8133..8993    +  CDS            AmpR: β-lactamase; bla; confers resistance to ampicillin, carbenicillin, and related antibiotics
   9164..9752    +  rep_origin     ori: high-copy-number ColE1/pMB1/pBR322/pUC origin of replication
   9935..10027   +  CDS            lacI (fragment): lac repressor; lacI; The lac repressor binds to the lac operator to inhibit transcription in E. coli. This inhibition can be relieved by adding lactose or isopropyl-β-D-thiogalactopyranoside (IPTG).
  10040..10061   +  protein_bind   CAP binding site: CAP binding activates transcription in the presence of cAMP. E. coli catabolite activator protein
  10076..10106   +  promoter       lac promoter: promoter for the E. coli lac operon
  10114..10130   +  protein_bind   lac operator: The lac repressor binds to the lac operator to inhibit transcription in E. coli. This inhibition can be relieved by adding lactose or isopropyl-β-D-thiogalactopyranoside (IPTG). lac repressor encoded by lacI
  10175..10193   +  promoter       T3 promoter: promoter for bacteriophage T3 RNA polymerase
>Addgene plasmid #143799 | TFORF1400 | addgene full sequence | sequence record 471134 | Addgene NGS Result
TTAATGTAGTCTTATGCAATACTCTTGTAGTCTTGCAACATGGTAACGATGAGTTAGCAACATGCCTTAC
AAGGAGAGAAAAAGCACCGTGCATGCCGATTGGTGGAAGTAAGGTGGTACGATCGTGCCTTATTAGGAAG
GCAACAGACGGGTCTGACATGGATTGGACGAACCACTGAATTGCCGCATTGCAGAGATATTGTATTTAAG
TGCCTAGCTCGATACATAAACGGGTCTCTCTGGTTAGACCAGATCTGAGCCTGGGAGCTCTCTGGCTAAC
TAGGGAACCCACTGCTTAAGCCTCAATAAAGCTTGCCTTGAGTGCTTCAAGTAGTGTGTGCCCGTCTGTT
GTGTGACTCTGGTAACTAGAGATCCCTCAGACCCTTTTAGTCAGTGTGGAAAATCTCTAGCAGTGGCGCC
CGAACAGGGACTTGAAAGCGAAAGGGAAACCAGAGGAGCTCTCTCGACGCAGGACTCGGCTTGCTGAAGC
GCGCACGGCAAGAGGCGAGGGGCGGCGACTGGTGAGTACGCCAAAAATTTTGACTAGCGGAGGCTAGAAG
GAGAGAGATGGGTGCGAGAGCGTCAGTATTAAGCGGGGGAGAATTAGATCGCGATGGGAAAAAATTCGGT
TAAGGCCAGGGGGAAAGAAAAAATATAAATTAAAACATATAGTATGGGCAAGCAGGGAGCTAGAACGATT
CGCAGTTAATCCTGGCCTGTTAGAAACATCAGAAGGCTGTAGACAAATACTGGGACAGCTACAACCATCC
CTTCAGACAGGATCAGAAGAACTTAGATCATTATATAATACAGTAGCAACCCTCTATTGTGTGCATCAAA
GGATAGAGATAAAAGACACCAAGGAAGCTTTAGACAAGATAGAGGAAGAGCAAAACAAAAGTAAGACCAC
CGCACAGCAAGCGGCCGCTGATCTTCAGACCTGGAGGAGGAGATATGAGGGACAATTGGAGAAGTGAATT
ATATAAATATAAAGTAGTAAAAATTGAACCATTAGGAGTAGCACCCACCAAGGCAAAGAGAAGAGTGGTG
CAGAGAGAAAAAAGAGCAGTGGGAATAGGAGCTTTGTTCCTTGGGTTCTTGGGAGCAGCAGGAAGCACTA
TGGGCGCAGCGTCAATGACGCTGACGGTACAGGCCAGACAATTATTGTCTGGTATAGTGCAGCAGCAGAA
CAATTTGCTGAGGGCTATTGAGGCGCAACAGCATCTGTTGCAACTCACAGTCTGGGGCATCAAGCAGCTC
CAGGCAAGAATCCTGGCTGTGGAAAGATACCTAAAGGATCAACAGCTCCTGGGGATTTGGGGTTGCTCTG
GAAAACTCATTTGCACCACTGCTGTGCCTTGGAATGCTAGTTGGAGTAATAAATCTCTGGAACAGATTTG
GAATCACACGACCTGGATGGAGTGGGACAGAGAAATTAACAATTACACAAGCTTAATACACTCCTTAATT
GAAGAATCGCAAAACCAGCAAGAAAAGAATGAACAAGAATTATTGGAATTAGATAAATGGGCAAGTTTGT
GGAATTGGTTTAACATAACAAATTGGCTGTGGTATATAAAATTATTCATAATGATAGTAGGAGGCTTGGT
AGGTTTAAGAATAGTTTTTGCTGTACTTTCTATAGTGAATAGAGTTAGGCAGGGATATTCACCATTATCG
TTTCAGACCCACCTCCCAACCCCGAGGGGACCCATGCATTGCATCTCAATTAGTCAGCAACCAGGTGTGG
AAAGTCCCCAGGCTCCCCAGCAGGCAGAAGTATGCAAAGCATGCGTCTCAATTAGTCAGCAACCATAGTC
CCGCCCCTAACTCCGCCCATCCCGCCCCTAACTCCGCCCAGTTCCGCCCATTCTCCGCCCCATGGCTGAC
TAATTTTTTTTATTTATGCAGAGGCCGAGGCCGCCTCGGCCTCTGAGCTATTCCAGAAGTAGTGAGGAGG
CTTTTTTGGAGGCCTAGGCTTTTGCAAAAAGCTTTCTAGAGGTACCACCGGAGCTTACCATGACCGAGTA
CAAGCCCACGGTGCGCCTCGCCACCCGCGACGACGTCCCCAGGGCCGTACGCACCCTCGCCGCCGCGTTC
GCCGACTACCCCGCCACGCGCCACACCGTCGATCCGGACCGCCACATCGAGCGGGTCACCGAGCTGCAAG
AACTCTTCCTCACGCGCGTCGGGCTCGACATCGGCAAGGTGTGGGTCGCGGACGACGGCGCCGCCGTGGC
GGTCTGGACCACGCCGGAGAGCGTCGAAGCGGGGGCGGTGTTCGCCGAGATCGGCCCGCGCATGGCCGAG
TTGAGCGGTTCCCGGCTGGCCGCGCAGCAACAGATGGAAGGCCTCCTGGCGCCGCACCGGCCCAAGGAGC
CCGCGTGGTTCCTGGCCACCGTCGGCGTCTCGCCCGACCACCAGGGCAAGGGTCTGGGCAGCGCCGTCGT
GCTCCCCGGAGTGGAGGCGGCCGAGCGCGCCGGGGTGCCCGCCTTCCTGGAGACCTCCGCGCCCCGCAAC
CTCCCCTTCTACGAGCGGCTCGGCTTCACCGTCACCGCCGACGTCGAGGTGCCCGAAGGACCGCGCACCT
GGTGCATGACCCGCAAGCCCGGTGCCAGTTAACGAATTCTAGATCTTGAGACAAATGGCAGTATTCATCC
ACAATTTTAAAAGAAAAGGGGGGATTGGGGGGTACAGTGCAGGGGAAAGAATAGTAGACATAATAGCAAC
AGACATACAAACTAAAGAATTACAAAAACAAATTACAAAAATTCAAAATTTTCGGGTTTATTACAGGGAC
AGCAGAGATCCACTTTGGCGCCGGCTCGAGGCCTGCAGGTGCAAAGATGGATAAAGTTTTAAACAGAGAG
GAATCTTTGCAGCTAATGGACCTTCTAGGTCTTGAAAGGAGTGGGAATTGGCTCCGGTGCCCGTCAGTGG
GCAGAGCGCACATCGCCCACAGTCCCCGAGAAGTTGGGGGGAGGGGTCGGCAATTGAACCGGTGCCTAGA
GAAGGTGGCGCGGGGTAAACTGGGAAAGTGATGTCGTGTACTGGCTCCGCCTTTTTCCCGAGGGTGGGGG
AGAACCGTATATAAGTGCAGTAGTCGCCGTGAACGTTCTTTTTCGCAACGGGTTTGCCGCCAGAACACAG
GTAAGTGCCGTGTGTGGTTCCCGCGGGCCTGGCCTCTTTACGGGTTATGGCCCTTGCGTGCCTTGAATTA
CTTCCACCTGGCTGCAGTACGTGATTCTTGATCCCGAGCTTCGGGTTGGAAGTGGGTGGGAGAGTTCGAG
GCCTTGCGCTTAAGGAGCCCCTTCGCCTCGTGCTTGAGTTGAGGCCTGGCCTGGGCGCTGGGGCCGCCGC
GTGCGAATCTGGTGGCACCTTCGCGCCTGTCTCGCTGCTTTCGATAAGTCTCTAGCCATTTAAAATTTTT
GATGACCTGCTGCGACGCTTTTTTTCTGGCAAGATAGTCTTGTAAATGCGGGCCAAGATCTGCACACTGG
TATTTCGGTTTTTGGGGCCGCGGGCGGCGACGGGGCCCGTGCGTCCCAGCGCACATGTTCGGCGAGGCGG
GGCCTGCGAGCGCGGCCACCGAGAATCGGACGGGGGTAGTCTCAAGCTGGCCGGCCTGCTCTGGTGCCTG
GCCTCGCGCCGCCGTGTATCGCCCCGCCCTGGGCGGCAAGGCTGGCCCGGTCGGCACCAGTTGCGTGAGC
GGAAAGATGGCCGCTTCCCGGCCCTGCTGCAGGGAGCTCAAAATGGAGGACGCGGCGCTCGGGAGAGCGG
GCGGGTGAGTCACCCACACAAAGGAAAAGGGCCTTTCCGTCCTCAGCCGTCGCTTCATGTGACTCCACGG
AGTACCGGGCGCCGTCCAGGCACCTCGATTAGTTCTCGAGCTTTTGGAGTACGTCGTCTTTAGGTTGGGG
GGAGGGGTTTTATGCGATGGAGTTTCCCCACACTGAGTGGGTGGAGACTGAAGTTAGGCCAGCTTGGCAC
TTGATGTAATTCTCCTTGGAATTTGCCCTTTTTGAGTTTGGATCTTGGTTCATTCTCAAGCCTCAGACAG
TGGTTCAAAGTTTTTTTCTTCCATTTCAGGTGTCGTGAGGCTAGCACCGCCACCATGGATGTGATGTTGG
AAAACTATTGCCACCTCATCTCTGTGGGGTGTCACATGACCAAACCTGATGTGATCCTCAAGTTGGAACG
AGGAGAAGAGCCATGGACATCATTTGCAGGTCATACCTGCTTGGAAGAAAACTGGAAAGCTGAAGACTTT
TTAGTGAAATTCAAGGAACACCAAGAGAAGTATTCTAGATCAGTTGTAAGCATCAACCACAAAAAACTGG
TGAAGGAGAAGAGTAAAATATATGAAAAGACATTTACTCTAGGCAAAAACCCTGTGAATTCAAAAAATCT
ACCTCCTGAATATGATACTCATGGAAGGATTTTGAAAAATGTTTCAGAATTAATCATCAGTAATCTAAAT
CCTGCAAGAAAGAGACTTAGTGAGTATAATGGATATGGGAAATCACTCCTGAGTACTAAACAAGAGACTA
CTCATCCTGAAGTCAAATCCCATAATCAAAGTGCCAGAGCTTTCAGTCATAATGAAGTTCTTATGCAGTA
TCAGAAAACGGAAACTCCAGCACAGTCATTTGGATATAATGACTGTGAGAAATCATTCCTTCAAAGGGGA
GGCCTGATTACACATAGTAGACCTTACAAAGGAGAAAACCCATCTGTATATAATAAAAAAAGAAGAGCAA
CCAATATTGAAAAAAAACATACATGCAATGAATGTGGGAAATCTTTCTGCAGGAAATCAGTATTGATTCT
GCATCAGGGAATTCACTCAGAAGAAAAACCCTATCAATGTCATCAATGTGGAAATGCATTTAGAAGGAAA
TCATATCTCATTGATCATCAGAGAACTCACACAGGAGAGAAACCCTTTGTTTGCAATGAATGTGGTAAGT
CCTTCCGCCTCAAGACAGCCCTCACTGATCATCAGAGAACACACACAGGGGAGAAATCGTATGAATGTCT
GCAATGTAGGAATGCCTTCAGATTGAAGTCACACCTCATTCGTCATCAGAGAACTCACACGGGAGAGAAA
CCATATGAGTGTAATGACTGTGGGAAGTCCTTCCGCCAGAAGACAACACTCTCTCTACATCAGAGAATCC
ATACAGGTGAGAAACCCTACATTTGTAAAGAATGTGGGAAGTCCTTTCACCAGAAGGCAAATCTTACTGT
ACATCAGAGAACTCATACAGGGGAAAAGCCCTATATTTGTAATGAATGTGGGAAATCCTTCTCCCAGAAG
ACAACCCTTGCTCTTCATGAGAAAACTCATAATGAGGAGAAACCCTATATTTGTAGTGAATGTGGAAAGT
CCTTCCGCCAGAAGACAACCCTTGTAGCACATCAGAGAACACATACAGGGGAGAAATCTTATGAATGTCC
TCACTGTGGGAAGGCCTTTAGAATGAAGTCATACCTCATTGATCATCACCGAACTCACACAGGAGAGAAA
CCATATGAATGTAATGAATGTGGTAAATCATTCAGTCAAAAGACAAATCTCAATCTACATCAGAGAATTC
ATACAGGGGAGAAACCCTATGTTTGTAATGAATGTGGGAAGTCCTTTCGCCAGAAAGCAACCCTCACTGT
ACATCAGAAAATACATACCGGCCAGAAATCCTATGAATGTCCTCAGTGTGGGAAAGCCTTTAGCAGGAAG
TCATATCTCATTCATCATCAAAGAACTCATACGGGAGAGAAACCATATAAATGTAGTGAATGTGGAAAGT
GCTTCCGCCAGAAGACAAATCTTATTGTACATCAGAGAACTCACACAGGTGAGAAACCCTATGTTTGTAA
TGAGTGTGGTAAGTCTTTCAGTTATAAGAGAAACCTCATTGTCCATCAAAGAACTCACAAGGGAGAAAAC
ATTGAAATGCAATAGTAATGAACTAGTCCGTAACTTGAAAGTATTTCGATTTCTTGGCTTTATATATCTT
GTGGAAAGGACGACCATCACGGACTAGCTCCAATGATACGCGTTAAGTCGACAATCAACCTCTGGATTAC
AAAATTTGTGAAAGATTGACTGGTATTCTTAACTATGTTGCTCCTTTTACGCTATGTGGATACGCTGCTT
TAATGCCTTTGTATCATGCTATTGCTTCCCGTATGGCTTTCATTTTCTCCTCCTTGTATAAATCCTGGTT
GCTGTCTCTTTATGAGGAGTTGTGGCCCGTTGTCAGGCAACGTGGCGTGGTGTGCACTGTGTTTGCTGAC
GCAACCCCCACTGGTTGGGGCATTGCCACCACCTGTCAGCTCCTTTCCGGGACTTTCGCTTTCCCCCTCC
CTATTGCCACGGCGGAACTCATCGCCGCCTGCCTTGCCCGCTGCTGGACAGGGGCTCGGCTGTTGGGCAC
TGACAATTCCGTGGTGTTGTCGGGGAAATCATCGTCCTTTCCTTGGCTGCTCGCCTGTGTTGCCACCTGG
ATTCTGCGCGGGACGTCCTTCTGCTACGTCCCTTCGGCCCTCAATCCAGCGGACCTTCCTTCCCGCGGCC
TGCTGCCGGCTCTGCGGCCTCTTCCGCGTCTTCGCCTTCGCCCTCAGACGAGTCGGATCTCCCTTTGGGC
CGCCTCCCCGCGTCGACTTTAAGACCAATGACTTACAAGGCAGCTGTAGATCTTAGCCACTTTTTAAAAG
AAAAGGGGGGACTGGAAGGGCTAATTCACTCCCAACGAAGACAAGATCTGCTTTTTGCTTGTACTGGGTC
TCTCTGGTTAGACCAGATCTGAGCCTGGGAGCTCTCTGGCTAACTAGGGAACCCACTGCTTAAGCCTCAA
TAAAGCTTGCCTTGAGTGCTTCAAGTAGTGTGTGCCCGTCTGTTGTGTGACTCTGGTAACTAGAGATCCC
TCAGACCCTTTTAGTCAGTGTGGAAAATCTCTAGCAGTACGTATAGTAGTTCATGTCATCTTATTATTCA
GTATTTATAACTTGCAAAGAAATGAATATCAGAGAGTGAGAGGAACTTGTTTATTGCAGCTTATAATGGT
TACAAATAAAGCAATAGCATCACAAATTTCACAAATAAAGCATTTTTTTCACTGCATTCTAGTTGTGGTT
TGTCCAAACTCATCAATGTATCTTATCATGTCTGGCTCTAGCTATCCCGCCCCTAACTCCGCCCATCCCG
CCCCTAACTCCGCCCAGTTCCGCCCATTCTCCGCCCCATGGCTGACTAATTTTTTTTATTTATGCAGAGG
CCGAGGCCGCCTCGGCCTCTGAGCTATTCCAGAAGTAGTGAGGAGGCTTTTTTGGAGGCCTAGGGACGTA
CCCAATTCGCCCTATAGTGAGTCGTATTACGCGCGCTCACTGGCCGTCGTTTTACAACGTCGTGACTGGG
AAAACCCTGGCGTTACCCAACTTAATCGCCTTGCAGCACATCCCCCTTTCGCCAGCTGGCGTAATAGCGA
AGAGGCCCGCACCGATCGCCCTTCCCAACAGTTGCGCAGCCTGAATGGCGAATGGG
[124 nt withheld, positions 7547-7670]
C
[91 nt withheld, positions 7672-7762]
A
[49 nt withheld, positions 7764-7812]
CCTTTGACGTTGGAGTCCACGTTCTTT
[37 nt withheld, positions 7840-7876]
ACCCTATCTCGGTCTATTCTTTTGATTTATAAGGGATTTTGCCGATTTCGGCCTATTGGTTAAAAAATGA
GCTGATTTAACAAAAATTTAACGCGAATTTTAACAAAATATTAACGCTTACAATTTAGGTGGCACTTTTC
GGGGAAATGTGCGCGGAACCCCTATTTGTTTATTTTTCTAAATACATTCAAATATGTATCCGCTCATGAG
ACAATAACCCTGATAAATGCTTCAATAATATTGAAAAAGGAAGAGTATGAGTATTCAACATTTCCGTGTC
GCCCTTATTCCCTTTTTTGCGGCATTTTGCCTTCCTGTTTTTGCTCACCCAGAAACGCTGGTGAAAGTAA
AAGATGCTGAAGATCAGTTGGGTGCACGAGTGGGTTACATCGAACTGGATCTCAACAGCGGTAAGATCCT
TGAGAGTTTTCGCCCCGAAGAACGTTTTCCAATGATGAGCACTTTTAAAGTTCTGCTATGTGGCGCGGTA
TTATCCCGTATTGACGCCGGGCAAGAGCAACTCGGTCGCCGCATACACTATTCTCAGAATGACTTGGTTG
AGTACTCACCAGTCACAGAAAAGCATCTTACGGATGGCATGACAGTAAGAGAATTATGCAGTGCTGCCAT
AACCATGAGTGATAACACTGCGGCCAACTTACTTCTGACAACGATCGGAGGACCGAAGGAGCTAACCGCT
TTTTTGCACAACATGGGGGATCATGTAACTCGCCTTGATCGTTGGGAACCGGAGCTGAATGAAGCCATAC
CAAACGACGAGCGTGACACCACGATGCCTGTAGCAATGGCAACAACGTTGCGCAAACTATTAACTGGCGA
ACTACTTACTCTAGCTTCCCGGCAACAATTAATAGACTGGATGGAGGCGGATAAAGTTGCAGGACCACTT
CTGCGCTCGGCCCTTCCGGCTGGCTGGTTTATTGCTGATAAATCTGGAGCCGGTGAGCGTGGGTCTCGCG
GTATCATTGCAGCACTGGGGCCAGATGGTAAGCCCTCCCGTATCGTAGTTATCTACACGACGGGGAGTCA
GGCAACTATGGATGAACGAAATAGACAGATCGCTGAGATAGGTGCCTCACTGATTAAGCATTGGTAACTG
TCAGACCAAGTTTACTCATATATACTTTAGATTGATTTAAAACTTCATTTTTAATTTAAAAGGATCTAGG
TGAAGATCCTTTTTGATAATCTCATGACCAAAATCCCTTAACGTGAGTTTTCGTTCCACTGAGCGTCAGA
CCCCGTAGAAAAGATCAAAGGATCTTCTTGAGATCCTTTTTTTCTGCGCGTAATCTGCTGCTTGCAAACA
AAAAAACCACCGCTACCAGCGGTGGTTTGTTTGCCGGATCAAGAGCTACCAACTCTTTTTCCGAAGGTAA
CTGGCTTCAGCAGAGCGCAGATACCAAATACTGTTCTTCTAGTGTAGCCGTAGTTAGGCCACCACTTCAA
GAACTCTGTAGCACCGCCTACATACCTCGCTCTGCTAATCCTGTTACCAGTGGCTGCTGCCAGTGGCGAT
AAGTCGTGTCTTACCGGGTTGGACTCAAGACGATAGTTACCGGATAAGGCGCAGCGGTCGGGCTGAACGG
GGGGTTCGTGCACACAGCCCAGCTTGGAGCGAACGACCTACACCGAACTGAGATACCTACAGCGTGAGCT
ATGAGAAAGCGCCACGCTTCCCGAAGGGAGAAAGGCGGACAGGTATCCGGTAAGCGGCAGGGTCGGAACA
GGAGAGCGCACGAGGGAGCTTCCAGGGGGAAACGCCTGGTATCTTTATAGTCCTGTCGGGTTTCGCCACC
TCTGACTTGAGCGTCGATTTTTGTGATGCTCGTCAGGGGGGCGGAGCCTATGGAAAAACGCCAGCAACGC
GGCCTTTTTACGGTTCCTGGCCTTTTGCTGGCCTTTTGCTCACATGTTCTTTCCTGCGTTATCCCCTGAT
TCTGTGGATAACCGTATTACCGCCTTTGAGTGAGCTGATACCGCTCGCCGCAGCCGAACGACCGAGCGCA
GCGAGTCAGTGAGCGAGGAAGCGGAAGAGCGCCCAATACGCAAACCGCCTCTCCCCGCGCGTTGGCCGAT
TCATTAATGCAGCTGGCACGACAGGTTTCCCGACTGGAAAGCGGGCAGTGAGCGCAACGCAATTAATGTG
AGTTAGCTCACTCATTAGGCACCCCAGGCTTTACACTTTATGCTTCCGGCTCGTATGTTGTGTGGAATTG
TGAGCGGATAACAATTTCACACAGGAAACAGCTATGACCATGATTACGCCAAGCGCGCAATTAACCCTCA
CTAAAGGGAACAAAAGCTGGAGCTGCAAGC
