>Addgene plasmid #143799 | TFORF1400 | depositor partial sequence | sequence record 283524 | Insert
ACCGCCACCATGGATGTGATGTTGGAAAACTATTGCCACCTCATCTCTGTGGGGTGTCACATGACCAAAC
CTGATGTGATCCTCAAGTTGGAACGAGGAGAAGAGCCATGGACATCATTTGCAGGTCATACCTGCTTGGA
AGAAAACTGGAAAGCTGAAGACTTTTTAGTGAAATTCAAGGAACACCAAGAGAAGTATTCTAGATCAGTT
GTAAGCATCAACCACAAAAAACTGGTGAAGGAGAAGAGTAAAATATATGAAAAGACATTTACTCTAGGCA
AAAACCCTGTGAATTCAAAAAATCTACCTCCTGAATATGATACTCATGGAAGGATTTTGAAAAATGTTTC
AGAATTAATCATCAGTAATCTAAATCCTGCAAGAAAGAGACTTAGTGAGTATAATGGATATGGGAAATCA
CTCCTGAGTACTAAACAAGAGACTACTCATCCTGAAGTCAAATCCCATAATCAAAGTGCCAGAGCTTTCA
GTCATAATGAAGTTCTTATGCAGTATCAGAAAACGGAAACTCCAGCACAGTCATTTGGATATAATGACTG
TGAGAAATCATTCCTTCAAAGGGGAGGCCTGATTACACATAGTAGACCTTACAAAGGAGAAAACCCATCT
GTATATAATAAAAAAAGAAGAGCAACCAATATTGAAAAAAAACATACATGCAATGAATGTGGGAAATCTT
TCTGCAGGAAATCAGTATTGATTCTGCATCAGGGAATTCACTCAGAAGAAAAACCCTATCAATGTCATCA
ATGTGGAAATGCATTTAGAAGGAAATCATATCTCATTGATCATCAGAGAACTCACACAGGAGAGAAACCC
TTTGTTTGCAATGAATGTGGTAAGTCCTTCCGCCTCAAGACAGCCCTCACTGATCATCAGAGAACACACA
CAGGGGAGAAATCGTATGAATGTCTGCAATGTAGGAATGCCTTCAGATTGAAGTCACACCTCATTCGTCA
TCAGAGAACTCACACGGGAGAGAAACCATATGAGTGTAATGACTGTGGGAAGTCCTTCCGCCAGAAGACA
ACACTCTCTCTACATCAGAGAATCCATACAGGTGAGAAACCCTACATTTGTAAAGAATGTGGGAAGTCCT
TTCACCAGAAGGCAAATCTTACTGTACATCAGAGAACTCATACAGGGGAAAAGCCCTATATTTGTAATGA
ATGTGGGAAATCCTTCTCCCAGAAGACAACCCTTGCTCTTCATGAGAAAACTCATAATGAGGAGAAACCC
TATATTTGTAGTGAATGTGGAAAGTCCTTCCGCCAGAAGACAACCCTTGTAGCACATCAGAGAACACATA
CAGGGGAGAAATCTTATGAATGTCCTCACTGTGGGAAGGCCTTTAGAATGAAGTCATACCTCATTGATCA
TCACCGAACTCACACAGGAGAGAAACCATATGAATGTAATGAATGTGGTAAATCATTCAGTCAAAAGACA
AATCTCAATCTACATCAGAGAATTCATACAGGGGAGAAACCCTATGTTTGTAATGAATGTGGGAAGTCCT
TTCGCCAGAAAGCAACCCTCACTGTACATCAGAAAATACATACCGGCCAGAAATCCTATGAATGTCCTCA
GTGTGGGAAAGCCTTTAGCAGGAAGTCATATCTCATTCATCATCAAAGAACTCATACGGGAGAGAAACCA
TATAAATGTAGTGAATGTGGAAAGTGCTTCCGCCAGAAGACAAATCTTATTGTACATCAGAGAACTCACA
CAGGTGAGAAACCCTATGTTTGTAATGAGTGTGGTAAGTCTTTCAGTTATAAGAGAAACCTCATTGTCCA
TCAAAGAACTCACAAGGGAGAAAACATTGAAATGCAATAGTAATGAACTAGTCCGTAACTTGAAAGTATT
TCGATTTCTTGGCTTTATATATCTTGTGGAAAGGACGACCATCACGGACTAGCTCCAATGAT
