>Addgene plasmid #143799 | TFORF1400 | depositor partial sequence | sequence record 283525 | Barcode
CCATCACGGACTAGCTCCAATGAT
